>Addgene plasmid #91867 | p2CT-His-MBP-Lba_Cas13a_WT | addgene full sequence | sequence record 181511 | Addgene NGS Result
ACGGGTGCGCATAGAAATTGCATCAACGCATATAGCGCTAGCAGCACGCCATAGTGACTGGCGATGCTGT
CGGAATGGACGATATCCCGCAAGAGGCCCGGCAGTACCGGCATAACCAAGCCTATGCCTACAGCATCCAG
GGTGACGGTGCCGAGGATGACGATGAGCGCATTGTTAGATTTCATACACGGTGCCTGACTGCGTTAGCAA
TTTAACTGTGATAAACTACCGCATTAAAGCTTATCGATGATAAGCTGTCAAACATGAGAATTCTTGAAGA
CGAAAGGGCCTCGTGATACGCCTATTTTTATAGGTTAATGTCATGATAATAATGGTTTCTTAGACGTCAG
GTGGCACTTTTCGGGGAAATGTGCGCGGAACCCCTATTTGTTTATTTTTCTAAATACATTCAAATATGTA
TCCGCTCATGAGACAATAACCCTGATAAATGCTTCAATAACATTGAAAAAGGAAGAGTATGAGTATTCAA
CATTTCCGTGTCGCCCTTATTCCCTTTTTTGCGGCATTTTGCCTTCCTGTTTTTGCTCACCCAGAAACGC
TGGTGAAAGTAAAAGATGCTGAAGATCAGTTGGGTGCACGAGTGGGTTACATCGAACTGGATCTCAACAG
CGGTAAGATCCTTGAGAGTTTTCGCCCCGAAGAACGTTTTCCAATGATGAGCACTTTTAAAGTTCTGCTA
TGTGGCGCGGTATTATCCCGTGTTGACGCCGGGCAAGAGCAACTCGGTCGCCGCATACACTATTCTCAGA
ATGACTTGGTTGAGTACTCACCAGTCACAGAAAAGCATCTTACGGATGGCATGACAGTAAGAGAATTATG
CAGTGCTGCCATAACCATGAGTGATAACACTGCGGCCAACTTACTTCTGACAACGATCGGAGGACCGAAG
GAGCTAACCGCTTTTTTGCACAACATGGGGGATCATGTAACTCGCCTTGATCGTTGGGAACCGGAGCTGA
ATGAAGCCATACCAAACGACGAGCGTGACACCACGATGCCTGCAGCAATGGCAACAACGTTGCGCAAACT
ATTAACTGGCGAACTACTTACTCTAGCTTCCCGGCAACAATTAATAGACTGGATGGAGGCGGATAAAGTT
GCAGGACCACTTCTGCGCTCGGCCCTTCCGGCTGGCTGGTTTATTGCTGATAAATCTGGAGCCGGTGAGC
GTGGGTCTCGCGGTATCATTGCAGCACTGGGGCCAGATGGTAAGCCCTCCCGTATCGTAGTTATCTACAC
GACGGGGAGTCAGGCAACTATGGATGAACGAAATAGACAGATCGCTGAGATAGGTGCCTCACTGATTAAG
CATTGGTAACTGTCAGACCAAGTTTACTCATATATACTTTAGATTGATTTAAAACTTCATTTTTAATTTA
AAAGGATCTAGGTGAAGATCCTTTTTGATAATCTCATGACCAAAATCCCTTAACGTGAGTTTTCGTTCCA
CTGAGCGTCAGACCCCGTAGAAAAGATCAAAGGATCTTCTTGAGATCCTTTTTTTCTGCGCGTAATCTGC
TGCTTGCAAACAAAAAAACCACCGCTACCAGCGGTGGTTTGTTTGCCGGATCAAGAGCTACCAACTCTTT
TTCCGAAGGTAACTGGCTTCAGCAGAGCGCAGATACCAAATACTGTCCTTCTAGTGTAGCCGTAGTTAGG
CCACCACTTCAAGAACTCTGTAGCACCGCCTACATACCTCGCTCTGCTAATCCTGTTACCAGTGGCTGCT
GCCAGTGGCGATAAGTCGTGTCTTACCGGGTTGGACTCAAGACGATAGTTACCGGATAAGGCGCAGCGGT
CGGGCTGAACGGGGGGTTCGTGCACACAGCCCAGCTTGGAGCGAACGACCTACACCGAACTGAGATACCT
ACAGCGTGAGCTATGAGAAAGCGCCACGCTTCCCGAAGGGAGAAAGGCGGACAGGTATCCGGTAAGCGGC
AGGGTCGGAACAGGAGAGCGCACGAGGGAGCTTCCAGGGGGAAACGCCTGGTATCTTTATAGTCCTGTCG
GGTTTCGCCACCTCTGACTTGAGCGTCGATTTTTGTGATGCTCGTCAGGGGGGCGGAGCCTATGGAAAAA
CGCCAGCAACGCGGCCTTTTTACGGTTCCTGGCCTTTTGCTGGCCTTTTGCTCACATGTTCTTTCCTGCG
TTATCCCCTGATTCTGTGGATAACCGTATTACCGCCTTTGAGTGAGCTGATACCGCTCGCCGCAGCCGAA
CGACCGAGCGCAGCGAGTCAGTGAGCGAGGAAGCGGAACAGCGCCTGATGCGGTATTTTCTCCTTACGCA
TCTGTGCGGTATTTCACACCGCAATGGTGCACTCTCAGTACAATCTGCTCTGATGCCGCATAGTTAAGCC
AGTATACACTCCGCTATCGCTACGTGACTGGGTCATGGCTGCGCCCCGACACCCGCCAACACCCGCTGAC
GCGCCCTGACGGGCTTGTCTGCTCCCGGCATCCGCTTACAGACAAGCTGTGACCGTCTCCGGGAGCTGCA
TGTGTCAGAGGTTTTCACCGTCATCACCGAAACGCGCGAGGCAGCTGCGGTAAAGCTCATCAGCGTGGTC
GTGAAGCGATTCACAGATGTCTGCCTGTTCATCCGCGTCCAGCTCGTTGAGTTTCTCCAGAAGCGTTAAT
GTCTGGCTTCTGATAAAGCGGGCCATGTTAAGGGCGGTTTTTTCCTGTTTGGTCACTGATGCCTCCGTGT
AAGGGGGATTTCTGTTCATGGGGGTAATGATACCGATGAAACGAGAGAGGATGCTCACGATACGGGTTAC
TGATGATGAACATGCCCGGTTACTGGAACGTTGTGAGGGTAAACAACTGGCGGTATGGATGCGGCGGGAC
CAGAGAAAAATCACTCAGGGTCAATGCCAGCGCTTCGTTAATACAGATGTAGGTGTTCCACAGGGTAGCC
AGCAGCATCCTGCGATGCAGATCCGGAACATAATGGTGCAGGGCGCTGACTTCCGCGTTTCCAGACTTTA
CGAAACACGGAAACCGAAGACCATTCATGTTGTTGCTCAGGTCGCAGACGTTTTGCAGCAGCAGTCGCTT
CACGTTCGCTCGCGTATCGGTGATTCATTCTGCTAACCAGTAAGGCAACCCCGCCAGCCTAGCCGGGTCC
TCAACGACAGGAGCACGATCATGCGCACCCGTGGCCAGGACCCAACGCTGCCCGAGATGCGCCGCGTGCG
GCTGCTGGAGATGGCGGACGCGATGGATATGTTCTGCCAAGGGTTGGTTTGCGCATTCACAGTTCTCCGC
AAGAATTGATTGGCTCCAATTCTTGGAGTGGTGAATCCGTTAGCGAGGTGCCGCCGGCTTCCATTCAGGT
CGAGGTGGCCCGGCTCCATGCACCGCGACGCAACGCGGGGAGGCAGACAAGGTATAGGGCGGCGCCTACA
ATCCATGCCAACCCGTTCCATGTGCTCGCCGAGGCGGCATAAATCGCCGTGACGATCAGCGGTCCAATGA
TCGAAGTTAGGCTGGTAAGAGCCGCGAGCGATCCTTGAAGCTGTCCCTGATGGTCGTCATCTACCTGCCT
GGACAGCATGGCCTGCAACGCGGGCATCCCGATGCCGCCGGAAGCGAGAAGAATCATAATGGGGAAGGCC
ATCCAGCCTCGCGTCGCGAACGCCAGCAAGACGTAGCCCAGCGCGTCGGCCGCCATGCCGGCGATAATGG
CCTGCTTCTCGCCGAAACGTTTGGTGGCGGGACCAGTGACGAAGGCTTGAGCGAGGGCGTGCAAGATTCC
GAATACCGCAAGCGACAGGCCGATCATCGTCGCGCTCCAGCGAAAGCGGTCCTCGCCGAAAATGACCCAG
AGCGCTGCCGGCACCTGTCCTACGAGTTGCATGATAAAGAAGACAGTCATAAGTGCGGCGACGATAGTCA
TGCCCCGCGCCCACCGGAAGGAGCTGACTGGGTTGAAGGCTCTCAAGGGCATCGGTCGACGCTCTCCCTT
ATGCGACTCCTGCATTAGGAAGCAGCCCAGTAGTAGGTTGAGGCCGTTGAGCACCGCCGCCGCAAGGAAT
GGTGCATGCAAGGAGATGGCGCCCAACAGTCCCCCGGCCACGGGGCCTGCCACCATACCCACGCCGAAAC
AAGCGCTCATGAGCCCGAAGTGGCGAGCCCGATCTTCCCCATCGGTGATGTCGGCGATATAGGCGCCAGC
AACCGCACCTGTGGCGCCGGTGATGCCGGCCACGATGCGTCCGGCGTAGAGGATCGAGATCTCGATCCCG
CGAAATTAATACGACTCACTATAGGGAGACCACAACGGTTTCCCTCTAGTGCCGGCTCCGGAGAGCTCTT
TAATTAAGCGGCCGCCCTGCAGGACTCGAGTTCTAGAAATAATTTTGTTTAACTTTAAGAAGGAGATATA
CATATGAAATCTTCTCACCATCACCATCACCATGGTTCTTCTATGAAAATCGAAGAAGGTAAACTGGTAA
TCTGGATTAACGGCGATAAAGGCTATAACGGTCTCGCTGAAGTCGGTAAGAAATTCGAGAAAGATACCGG
AATTAAAGTCACCGTTGAGCATCCGGATAAACTGGAAGAGAAATTCCCACAGGTTGCGGCAACTGGCGAT
GGCCCTGACATTATCTTCTGGGCACACGACCGCTTTGGTGGCTACGCTCAATCTGGCCTGTTGGCTGAAA
TCACCCCGGACAAAGCGTTCCAGGACAAGCTGTATCCGTTTACCTGGGATGCCGTACGTTACAACGGCAA
GCTGATTGCTTACCCGATCGCTGTTGAAGCGTTATCGCTGATTTATAACAAAGATCTGCTGCCGAACCCG
CCAAAAACCTGGGAAGAGATCCCGGCGCTGGATAAAGAACTGAAAGCGAAAGGTAAGAGCGCGCTGATGT
TCAACCTGCAAGAACCGTACTTCACCTGGCCGCTGATTGCTGCTGACGGGGGTTATGCGTTCAAGTATGA
AAACGGCAAGTACGACATTAAAGACGTGGGCGTGGATAACGCTGGCGCGAAAGCGGGTCTGACCTTCCTG
GTTGACCTGATTAAAAACAAACACATGAATGCAGACACCGATTACTCCATCGCAGAAGCTGCCTTTAATA
AAGGCGAAACAGCGATGACCATCAACGGCCCGTGGGCATGGTCCAACATCGACACCAGCAAAGTGAATTA
TGGTGTAACGGTACTGCCGACCTTCAAGGGTCAACCATCCAAACCGTTCGTTGGCGTGCTGAGCGCAGGT
ATTAACGCCGCCAGTCCGAACAAAGAGCTGGCAAAAGAGTTCCTCGAAAACTATCTGCTGACTGATGAAG
GTCTGGAAGCGGTTAATAAAGACAAACCGCTGGGTGCCGTAGCGCTGAAGTCTTACGAGGAAGAGTTGGC
GAAAGATCCACGTATTGCCGCCACTATGGAAAACGCCCAGAAAGGTGAAATCATGCCGAACATCCCGCAG
ATGTCCGCTTTCTGGTATGCCGTGCGTACTGCGGTGATCAACGCCGCCAGCGGTCGTCAGACTGTCGATG
AAGCCCTGAAAGACGCGCAGACTAATTCGAGCTCGAACAACAACAACAATAACAATAACAACAACCTCGG
GATCGAGGAAAACCTGTACTTCCAATCCAATGCAATGAAGATCAGTAAAGTACGCGAAGAAAACCGTGGG
GCCAAATTGACTGTGAACGCCAAGACTGCTGTAGTGTCCGAGAACCGTTCGCAAGAAGGGATCCTGTATA
ATGACCCAAGTCGTTACGGTAAAAGCCGCAAAAATGACGAGGATCGTGACCGCTACATCGAGTCCCGTCT
TAAGTCTTCTGGGAAATTATACCGCATTTTTAATGAGGACAAGAACAAACGCGAGACAGACGAACTGCAA
TGGTTCCTTAGTGAGATCGTGAAGAAGATCAATCGTCGCAATGGTTTGGTATTATCGGATATGCTTAGTG
TGGACGACCGCGCATTCGAGAAAGCCTTCGAAAAGTATGCAGAGTTATCGTATACGAATCGCCGTAATAA
AGTTTCTGGTAGCCCGGCGTTCGAGACCTGCGGAGTAGATGCAGCAACAGCTGAACGTTTAAAAGGCATT
ATCTCGGAAACCAACTTTATCAACCGTATCAAAAACAATATCGACAACAAAGTCTCGGAGGACATTATCG
ATCGTATTATCGCTAAGTACTTGAAGAAAAGCTTGTGTCGTGAGCGTGTCAAACGTGGGTTAAAGAAACT
TTTAATGAATGCCTTCGACTTGCCTTACAGTGACCCTGACATCGATGTGCAACGCGATTTTATTGATTAC
GTTTTAGAGGATTTCTACCATGTTCGTGCCAAGTCACAAGTGTCTCGTTCGATCAAAAACATGAATATGC
CGGTGCAGCCCGAAGGCGATGGTAAGTTTGCGATCACAGTAAGTAAGGGTGGGACGGAATCGGGGAACAA
ACGCTCTGCCGAAAAAGAAGCATTCAAAAAGTTCCTGAGTGATTACGCGTCGCTGGATGAACGTGTTCGT
GACGACATGCTTCGTCGCATGCGCCGCCTGGTCGTCTTGTACTTTTACGGATCAGACGATAGCAAATTAT
CAGATGTTAACGAAAAATTCGACGTATGGGAGGACCATGCTGCCCGCCGCGTAGACAATCGCGAGTTCAT
CAAGCTTCCGTTGGAGAATAAACTTGCCAACGGCAAGACCGATAAAGATGCGGAACGTATCCGTAAGAAC
ACCGTTAAAGAACTGTATCGTAACCAAAATATTGGATGCTATCGCCAGGCTGTTAAAGCCGTAGAGGAGG
ACAACAACGGTCGCTACTTCGACGACAAGATGCTGAACATGTTCTTTATTCACCGCATCGAGTACGGTGT
GGAAAAGATTTACGCCAATTTGAAACAAGTCACGGAGTTCAAGGCCCGCACTGGGTATCTTTCAGAGAAA
ATCTGGAAAGACTTGATCAATTACATTTCCATTAAATACATCGCTATGGGCAAGGCAGTCTACAATTACG
CCATGGATGAGCTGAATGCCTCAGACAAAAAGGAGATCGAGCTGGGCAAGATCAGTGAAGAATATTTGTC
CGGGATCAGTTCGTTTGACTATGAATTGATCAAAGCCGAAGAGATGCTGCAACGCGAGACCGCTGTATAT
GTTGCTTTCGCGGCTCGCCACTTGTCCTCCCAGACCGTTGAACTGGATTCCGAGAACTCCGACTTCCTTC
TTTTGAAGCCAAAGGGAACTATGGACAAGAACGATAAAAACAAGTTAGCCTCCAACAACATTCTTAATTT
TCTTAAGGACAAGGAAACACTTCGCGATACCATTTTACAGTACTTTGGCGGCCACAGTCTGTGGACCGAC
TTTCCGTTTGACAAATACTTGGCCGGCGGGAAAGACGACGTCGACTTCCTGACAGACCTTAAAGATGTGA
TTTACTCCATGCGTAATGATAGTTTTCACTATGCTACTGAAAACCACAACAATGGAAAATGGAATAAGGA
ATTAATTAGTGCAATGTTTGAACATGAAACAGAGCGTATGACAGTAGTCATGAAAGATAAATTCTACTCG
AATAATCTTCCTATGTTCTATAAGAATGACGACTTGAAGAAATTGCTGATCGATTTGTACAAGGATAACG
TAGAGCGTGCGAGCCAGGTCCCATCTTTTAACAAGGTCTTCGTGCGCAAGAATTTTCCTGCTTTGGTTCG
CGATAAAGACAACTTGGGGATTGAATTAGACCTTAAGGCGGACGCGGATAAAGGTGAGAACGAGTTAAAA
TTCTACAACGCTCTTTATTACATGTTTAAAGAGATCTACTATAACGCGTTCTTAAATGATAAGAATGTGC
GTGAACGTTTTATTACTAAGGCGACGAAAGTGGCCGATAACTATGATCGCAATAAGGAGCGCAACCTTAA
AGACCGTATTAAGTCCGCGGGGTCGGATGAGAAAAAAAAGTTACGTGAACAGCTGCAGAATTACATTGCT
GAGAATGACTTCGGGCAGCGTATCAAGAATATCGTGCAGGTCAATCCGGATTATACCCTGGCTCAAATCT
GCCAACTTATTATGACGGAGTATAATCAACAAAACAACGGGTGCATGCAGAAAAAGTCTGCTGCCCGCAA
AGACATCAATAAGGATAGTTACCAGCATTACAAGATGCTGCTTTTGGTTAATTTACGCAAAGCATTTTTG
GAATTTATTAAGGAGAATTATGCTTTTGTTTTGAAACCCTATAAACACGACCTTTGTGATAAAGCCGATT
TCGTGCCAGATTTCGCCAAATACGTCAAACCCTACGCTGGCTTGATCAGCCGTGTAGCAGGATCAAGTGA
GCTGCAAAAGTGGTACATCGTGAGCCGCTTCTTGTCTCCGGCACAGGCCAATCACATGCTTGGGTTCCTG
CACTCGTACAAGCAGTACGTATGGGATATTTACCGCCGCGCATCCGAAACCGGTACAGAGATTAACCACT
CTATCGCAGAGGACAAGATTGCTGGGGTTGACATTACCGACGTCGACGCAGTGATCGATTTATCGGTGAA
ATTGTGCGGAACAATCTCTAGCGAGATTTCGGATTATTTCAAGGATGACGAGGTCTACGCGGAGTACATC
TCATCATATTTAGATTTCGAATACGATGGTGGTAATTACAAAGACTCGCTGAACCGTTTCTGTAATTCAG
ACGCAGTAAATGACCAAAAAGTGGCACTGTATTATGACGGCGAACACCCGAAATTGAATCGTAACATTAT
CTTGTCGAAACTTTACGGAGAGCGCCGTTTCTTGGAGAAAATCACTGACCGCGTTTCTCGTTCAGATATT
GTGGAGTATTACAAGCTGAAGAAGGAGACGTCGCAGTATCAGACGAAAGGGATTTTCGATAGTGAGGACG
AACAGAAGAATATTAAGAAGTTTCAGGAGATGAAAAACATCGTGGAATTTCGTGATCTGATGGATTACTC
GGAGATCGCGGACGAATTACAAGGACAACTGATCAACTGGATTTATCTTCGTGAACGTGACCTGATGAAC
TTCCAACTGGGGTATCATTACGCCTGCTTGAACAACGACTCAAATAAGCAAGCTACTTATGTAACTCTTG
ATTACCAAGGTAAAAAAAACCGCAAGATTAACGGTGCGATTTTATATCAGATTTGTGCAATGTATATTAA
TGGACTGCCGCTTTACTACGTCGATAAAGACAGTTCGGAGTGGACGGTGAGCGACGGTAAGGAATCCACG
GGAGCCAAGATTGGTGAATTCTACCGCTATGCAAAGTCCTTTGAAAATACGTCTGACTGCTACGCTTCGG
GCTTAGAGATCTTCGAGAATATCAGTGAGCACGACAACATCACGGAATTACGCAACTACATTGAACATTT
TCGTTACTACAGCTCTTTTGACCGTTCCTTTTTGGGGATCTATTCAGAGGTGTTTGATCGCTTTTTCACA
TACGACTTAAAGTATCGCAAAAACGTACCTACCATCTTGTATAATATTTTACTGCAACACTTTGTTAATG
TCCGCTTCGAGTTCGTAAGCGGCAAAAAAATGATTGGCATTGACAAAAAGGACCGCAAGATTGCCAAAGA
GAAGGAATGCGCTCGTATTACAATCCGCGAAAAGAACGGTGTCTACTCGGAGCAGTTCACTTACAAGTTG
AAGAATGGGACCGTGTATGTCGATGCGCGTGACAAACGCTACCTGCAGTCCATTATTCGTCTTTTGTTTT
ACCCCGAAAAGGTCAACATGGACGAAATGATCGAAGTTAAGGAAAAGAAGAAGCCGAGTGACAATAATAC
GGGAAAGGGCTATAGCAAACGCGACCGCCAGCAGGATCGTAAAGAATATGACAAGTACAAAGAAAAAAAG
AAAAAGGAGGGGAATTTCCTTTCAGGTATGGGAGGCAATATCAACTGGGACGAGATTAACGCTCAACTTA
AGAACTAGTAAATTGGAAGTGGATAACGGATCCGCGATCGTGGCGCGCCACCTGGTGGCCGGCCGGTACC
ACGCGTGCGCGCTGATCCGGCTGCTAACAAAGCCCGAAAGGAAGCTGAGTTGGCTGCTGCCACCGCTGAG
CAATAACTAGCATAACCCCTTGGGGCCTCTAAACGGGTCTTGAGGGGTTTTTTGCTGAAAGGAGGAACTA
TATCCGGATATCCACAGGACGGGTGTGGTCGCCATGATCGCGTAGTCGATAGTGGCTCCAAGTAGCGAAG
CGAGCAGGACTGGGCGGCGGCCAAAGCGGTCGGACAGTGCTCCGAGA
Features (pLannotate 1.2.2; 17 found; start..end, strand, type, name):
    233..261     -  promoter       tet promoter: E. coli promoter for tetracycline efflux protein gene
    374..478     +  promoter       AmpR promoter: bla
    479..1339    +  CDS            AmpR: β-lactamase; bla; confers resistance to ampicillin, carbenicillin, and related antibiotics
   1510..2098    +  rep_origin     ori: high-copy-number ColE1/pMB1/pBR322/pUC origin of replication
   2284..2423    -  misc_feature   bom: basis of mobility region from pBR322
   2525..2716    -  CDS            rop: Rop protein, which maintains plasmids at low copy number; rop
   2733..3113    +  CDS            YPB1_ECOLX: Protein predicted: Swiss-Prot protein existence level 4. From Escherichia coli.
   3355..4255    -  CDS            TcR (fragment): tetracycline efflux protein; tet; confers resistance to tetracycline
   4277..4295    +  promoter       T7 promoter: promoter for bacteriophage T7 RNA polymerase
   4384..4406    +  RBS            RBS: efficient ribosome binding site from bacteriophage T7 gene 10 (Olins and Rangwala, 1989)
   4426..4443    +  CDS            6xHis: 6xHis affinity tag
   4453..5553    +  CDS            MBP: maltose binding protein from E. coli; malE (mutated); This version of the gene does not encode a signal sequence, so MBP will remain in the cytosol.
   5608..5624    +  CDS            TEV site (fragment): tobacco etch virus (TEV) protease recognition and cleavage site
   5635..9945    +  CDS            cas13a: CS13A_LACNK - Experimental evidence at protein level: Swiss-Prot protein existence level 1. CRISPR (clustered regularly interspaced short palindromic repeat), is an adaptive immune system that provides protection against mobile genetic elements (viruses, transposable elements and conjugative plasmids). CRISPR clusters contain sequences complementary to antecedent mobile elements and target invading nucleic acids. Unlike many single-component effectors, this CRISPR-Cas system targets RNA (PubMed:28475872). CRISPR clusters are transcribed from pre-CRISPR RNA (crRNA) and processed into crRNA by t
  10030..10079   +  CDS            SET1 (fragment): solubility-enhancement tag derived from T7 phage gene 10B
  10087..10134   +  terminator     T7 terminator: transcription terminator for bacteriophage T7 RNA polymerase
  10160..185     -  CDS            TcR (fragment) (across the origin): tetracycline efflux protein; tet; confers resistance to tetracycline
