[The description below was written by a language model from this plasmid's Addgene catalogue record and pLannotate feature annotations shown in this document.]
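Description:
p2CT-His-MBP-Lba_Cas13a_WT is a 10,267 bp bacterial expression plasmid for producing recombinant wild-type Cas13a (formerly C2c2), the RNA-targeting effector of a type VI-A CRISPR-Cas system. The feature table matches the coding sequence to the Lachnospiraceae bacterium protein. It is built on the p2CT ligation-independent cloning backbone, a pBR322-derived vector from the UC Berkeley Macrolab. The plasmid replicates from a ColE1/pMB1-type origin and is selected with ampicillin through the bla gene and its own promoter. The backbone also retains pBR322 remnants: the bom mobility region, the rop gene, a tet promoter and fragments of the tetracycline efflux gene. These fragments flank the expression cassette and are not expected to confer resistance. The catalogue lists the plasmid as high copy, although the annotation software describes rop as a factor that keeps copy number low.

The expression cassette is driven by a T7 promoter followed by the phage T7 gene 10 ribosome binding site, so it requires an E. coli host that supplies T7 RNA polymerase; the listed DH5alpha strain serves only for propagation. The open reading frame encodes an N-terminal 6xHis tag, a signal-sequence-free maltose binding protein that stays in the cytosol, a TEV protease recognition site and then the roughly 4.3 kb Cas13a coding sequence, ending at a T7 terminator. A short fragment annotated as a gene 10B-derived solubility tag lies between the insert and the terminator and is probably backbone residue. The His tag allows affinity purification, MBP aids solubility, and TEV cleavage removes both tags. The purified enzyme is suited to biochemical studies of crRNA processing and RNA-guided RNA cleavage, as in the associated comparison of orthogonal Cas13a homologs.
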