Addgene plasmid #91867: p2CT-His-MBP-Lba_Cas13a_WT
Purpose: Bacterial expression for Cas13a
Depositing lab: Jennifer Doudna. Depositing organization: University of California, Berkeley. Publication: RNA Targeting by Functionally Orthogonal Type VI-A CRISPR-Cas Enzymes. East-Seletsky A, O'Connell MR, Burstein D, Knott GJ, Doudna JA. Mol Cell. 2017 May 4;66(3):373-383.e3. doi: 10.1016/j.molcel.2017.04.008. PubMed 28475872.
Backbone
  Vector backbone: p2CT
  Backbone manufacturer: UC Berkeley Macrolab
  Vector type: Bacterial Expression
Growth in bacteria
  Bacterial resistance: Ampicillin, 100 μg/mL
  Growth temperature: 37°C
  Growth strain: DH5alpha
  Copy number: High Copy
Gene/Insert
  Gene/Insert name: LbaCas13a (LbaC2c2) WT
  Tag / fusion protein: His6-MBP-TEV site (N terminal on backbone)
  Cloning method: Ligation Independent Cloning
Terms and licenses: Academic/Nonprofit Terms; Industry Terms: Not Available to Industry
How to cite: p2CT-His-MBP-Lba_Cas13a_WT was a gift from Jennifer Doudna (Addgene plasmid # 91867 ; http://n2t.net/addgene:91867 ; RRID:Addgene_91867)
